>Addgene plasmid #103438 | LSB-hsa-miR-328-3p | depositor full sequence | sequence record 195925 | Full Sequence
AATTGAGGGGATAACGCAGGAAAGAACATGTGAGCAAAAGGCCAGCAAAAGGCCAGGAACCGTAAAAAGG
CCGCGTTGCTGGCGTTTTTCCATAGGCTCCGCCCCCCTGACGAGCATCACAAAAATCGACGCTCAAGTCA
GAGGTGGCGAAACCCGACAGGACTATAAAGATACCAGGCGTTTCCCCCTGGAAGCTCCCTCGTGCGCTCT
CCTGTTCCGACCCTGCCGCTTACCGGATACCTGTCCGCCTTTCTCCCTTCGGGAAGCGTGGCGCTTTCTC
ATAGCTCACGCTGTAGGTATCTCAGTTCGGTGTAGGTCGTTCGCTCCAAGCTGGGCTGTGTGCACGAACC
CCCCGTTCAGCCCGACCGCTGCGCCTTATCCGGTAACTATCGTCTTGAGTCCAACCCGGTAAGACACGAC
TTATCGCCACTGGCAGCAGCCACTGGTAACAGGATTAGCAGAGCGAGGTATGTAGGCGGTGCTACAGAGT
TCTTGAAGTGGTGGCCTAACTACGGCTACACTAGAAGAACAGTATTTGGTATCTGCGCTCTGCTGAAGCC
AGTTACCTTCGGAAAAAGAGTTGGTAGCTCTTGATCCGGCAAACAAACCACCGCTGGTAGCGGTGGTTTT
TTTGTTTGCAAGCAGCAGATTACGCGCAGAAAAAAAGGATCTCAAGAAGATCCTTTGATCTTTTCTACGG
GGTCTGACGCTCAGTGGAACGAAAACTCACGTTAAGGGATTTTGGTCATGAGATTATCAAAAAGGATCTT
CACCTAGATCCTTTTAAATTAAAAATGAAGTTTTAAATCAATCTAAAGTATATATGAGTAAACTTGGTCT
GACAGTTACCAATGCTTAATCAGTGAGGCACCTATCTCAGCGATCTGTCTATTTCGTTCATCCATAGTTG
CCTGACTCCCCGTCGTGTAGATAACTACGATACGGGAGGGCTTACCATCTGGCCCCAGTGCTGCAATGAT
ACCGCGAGAACCACGCTCACCGGCTCCAGATTTATCAGCAATAAACCAGCCAGCCGGAAGGGCCGAGCGC
AGAAGTGGTCCTGCAACTTTATCCGCCTCCATCCAGTCTATTAATTGTTGCCGGGAAGCTAGAGTAAGTA
GTTCGCCAGTTAATAGTTTGCGCAACGTTGTTGCCATTGCTACAGGCATCGTGGTGTCACGCTCGTCGTT
TGGTATGGCTTCATTCAGCTCCGGTTCCCAACGATCAAGGCGAGTTACATGATCCCCCATGTTGTGCAAA
AAAGCGGTTAGCTCCTTCGGTCCTCCGATCGTTGTCAGAAGTAAGTTGGCCGCAGTGTTATCACTCATGG
TTATGGCAGCACTGCATAATTCTCTTACTGTCATGCCATCCGTAAGATGCTTTTCTGTGACTGGTGAGTA
CTCAACCAAGTCATTCTGAGAATAGTGTATGCGGCGACCGAGTTGCTCTTGCCCGGCGTCAATACGGGAT
AATACCGCGCCACATAGCAGAACTTTAAAAGTGCTCATCATTGGAAAACGTTCTTCGGGGCGAAAACTCT
CAAGGATCTTACCGCTGTTGAGATCCAGTTCGATGTAACCCACTCGTGCACCCAACTGATCTTCAGCATC
TTTTACTTTCACCAGCGTTTCTGGGTGAGCAAAAACAGGAAGGCAAAATGCCGCAAAAAAGGGAATAAGG
GCGACACGGAAATGTTGAATACTCATACTCTTCCTTTTTCAATATTATTGAAGCATTTATCAGGGTTATT
GTCTCATGAGCGGATACATATTTGAATGTAGCTCCGAATTTCTCGAGGGCTTGTCGACGACGGCGGTCTC
CGTCGTCAGGATCATGAATTCGACCCGCCTGCCACCATGACCGAGTACAAGCCCACGGTGCGCCTCGCCA
CCCGCGACGACGTCCCCCGGGCCGTACGCACCCTCGCCGCCGCGTTCGCCGACTACCCCGCCACGCGCCA
CACCGTCGACCCGGACCGCCACATCGAGCGGGTCACCGAGCTGCAAGAACTCTTCCTCACGCGCGTCGGG
CTCGACATCGGCAAGGTGTGGGTCGCGGACGACGGCGCCGCGGTGGCGGTCTGGACCACGCCGGAGAGCG
TCGAAGCGGGGGCGGTGTTCGCCGAGATCGGCCCGCGCATGGCCGAGTTGAGCGGTTCCCGGCTGGCCGC
GCAGCAACAGATGGAAGGCCTCCTGGCGCCGCACCGGCCCAAGGAGCCCGCGTGGTTCCTGGCCACCGTC
GGCGTCTCGCCCGACCACCAGGGCAAGGGTCTGGGCAGCGCCGTCGTGCTCCCCGGAGTGGAGGCGGCCG
AGCGCGCCGGGGTGCCCGCCTTCCTGGAGACATCCGCGCCCCGCAACCTCCCCTTCTACGAGCGGCTCGG
CTTCACCGTCACCGCCGACGTCGAGGTGCCCGAAGGACCGCGCACCTGGTGCATGACCCGCAAGCCCGGT
GCCTGATACGCGTGAATTCACTCCTCAGGTGCAGGCTGCCTATCAGAAGGTGGTGGCTGGTGTGGCCAAT
GCCCTGGCTCACAAATACCACTGAGATCTTTTTCCCTCTGCCAAAAATTATGGGGACATCATGAAGCCCC
TTGAGCATCTGACTTCTGGCTAATAAAGGAAATTTATTTTCATTGCAATAGTGTGTTGGAATTTTTTGTG
TCTCTCACTCGGAAGGACATATGGGAGGGCAAATCATTTAAAACATCAGAATGAGTATTTGGTTTAGAGT
TTGGCAACATATGCCCATATGCTGGCTGCCATGAACAAAGGTTGGCTATAAAGAGGTCATCAGTATATGA
AACAGCCCCCTGCTGTCCATTCCTTATTCCATAGAAAAGCCTTGACTTGAGGTTAGATTTTTTTTATATT
TTGTTTTGTGTTATTTTTTTCTTTAACATCCCTAAAATTTTCCTTACATGTTTTACTAGCCAGATTTTTC
CTCCTCTCCTGACTACTCCCAGTCATAGCTGTCCCTCTTCTCTTATGGAGATCCCTCGACCTGCAGCCCA
AGCTTGAATTCTCTAGAATTACCCTGTTATCCCTATGCTTGGTTTACCGAGCTCTTATTGGTTTTCAAAC
TTCATTGACTGTGCCCAACGCGCCTGGGAGCTCACGGGGACAGCCCCCCCCCAAAGCCCCCAGGGATGTA
ATTACGTCCCTCCCCCGCTAGGGGGCAGCAGCGAGCCGCCCGGGGCTCCGCTCCGGTCCGGCGCTCCCCC
CGCATCCCCGAGCCGGCAGCGTGCGGGGACAGCCCGGGCACGGGGAAGGTGGCACGGGATCGCTTTCCTC
TGAACGCTTCTCGCTGCTCTTTGAGCCTGCAGACACCTGGGGGGATACGGGGAAAAAGCTAGGCTGAAAG
ACCGGTTCTTAGAATGACACGCGCCTGGGAGCTCACGGGGACAGCCCCCCCCCAAAGCCCCCAGGGATGT
AATTACGTCCCTCCCCCGCTAGGGGGCAGCAGCGAGCCGCCCGGGGCTCCGCTCCGGTCCGGCGCTCCCC
CCGCATCCCCGAGCCGGCAGCGTGCGGGGACAGCCCGGGCACGGGGAAGGTGGCACGGGATCGCTTTCCT
CTGAACGCTTCTCGCTGCTCTTTGAGCCTGCAGACACCTGGGGGGATACGGGGAAAAAGCTAACTTCTGA
GACGACAACTTTGTATAGAAAAGTTGGCTCCGAATTCGCCCTTGACAGCAGAGATCCAGTTTGGTTAATT
AATTGGCTCCGGTGCCCGTCAGTGGGCAGAGCGCACATCGCCCACAGTCCCCGAGAAGTTGTGGGGAGGG
GTCGGCAATTGAACCGGTGCCTAGAGAAGGTGGCGCGGGGTAAACTGGGAAAGTGATGTCGTGTACTGGC
TCCGCCTTTTTCCCGAGGGTGGGGGAGAACCGTATATAAGTGCAGTAGTCGCCGTGAACGTTCTTTTTCG
CAACGGGTTTGCCGCCAGAACACAGGTAAGTGCCGTGTGTGGTTCCCGCGGGCCTGGCCTCTTTACGGGT
TATGGCCCTTGCGTGCCTTGAATTACTTCCACCTGGCTGCAGTACGTGATTCTTGATCCCGAGCTTCGGG
TTGGAAGTGGGTGGGAGAGTTCGAGGCCTTGCGCTTAAGGAGCCCCTTCGCCTCGTGCTTGAGTTGAGGC
CTGGCCTGGGCGCTGGGGCCGCCGCGTGCGAATCTGGTGGCACCTTCGCGCCTGTCTCGCTGCTTTCGAT
AAGTCTCTAGCCATTTAAAATTTTTGATGACCTGCTGCGACGCTTTTTTTCTGGCAAGATAGTCTTGTAA
ATGCGGGCCAAGATCTGCACACTGGTATTTCGGTTTTTGGGGCCGCGGGCGGCGACGGGGCCCGTGCGTC
CCAGCGCACATGTTCGGCGAGGCGGGGCCTGCGAGCGCGGCCACCGAGAATCGGACGGGGGTAGTCTCAA
GCTGGCCGGCCTGCTCTGGTGCCTGGCCTCGCGCCGCCGTGTATCGCCCCGCCCTGGGCGGCAAGGCTGG
CCCGGTCGGCACCAGTTGCGTGAGCGGAAAGATGGCCGCTTCCCGGCCCTGCTGCAGGGAGCTCAAAATG
GAGGACGCGGCGCTCGGGAGAGCGGGCGGGTGAGTCACCCACACAAAGGAAAAGGGCCTTTCCGTCCTCA
GCCGTCGCTTCATGTGACTCCACGGAGTACCGGGCGCCGTCCAGGCACCTCGATTAGTTCTCGAGCTTTT
GGAGTACGTCGTCTTTAGGTTGGGGGGAGGGGTTTTATGCGATGGAGTTTCCCCACACTGAGTGGGTGGA
GACTGAAGTTAGGCCAGCTTGGCACTTGATGTAATTCTCCTTGGAATTTGCCCTTTTTGAGTTTGGATCT
TGGTTCATTCTCAAGCCTCAGACAGTGGTTCAAAGTTTTTTTCTTCCATTTCAGGTGTCGTGAGAAGGGC
GAATTCGACCCAAGTTTGTACAAAAAAGCAGGCTGGATCCAGGTGCCACCATGGTGAGCGAGCTGATTAA
GGAGAACATGCACATGAAGCTGTACATGGAGGGCACCGTGAACAACCACCACTTCAAGTGCACATCCGAG
GGCGAAGGCAAGCCCTACGAGGGCACCCAGACCATGAGAATCAAGGCGGTCGAGGGCGGCCCTCTCCCCT
TCGCCTTCGACATCCTGGCTACCAGCTTCATGTACGGCAGCAAAACCTTCATCAACCACACCCAGGGCAT
CCCCGACTTCTTTAAGCAGTCCTTCCCCGAGGGCTTCACATGGGAGAGAGTCACCACATACGAAGATGGG
GGCGTGCTGACCGCTACCCAGGACACCAGCCTCCAGGACGGCTGCCTCATCTACAACGTCAAGATCAGAG
GGGTGAACTTCCCATCCAACGGCCCTGTGATGCAGAAGAAAACACTCGGCTGGGAGGCCTCCACCGAGAC
ACTGTACCCCGCTGACGGCGGCCTGGAAGGCAGAGCCGACATGGCCCTGAAGCTCGTGGGCGGGGGCCAC
CTGATCTGCAACCTTAAGACCACATACAGATCCAAGAAACCCGCTAAGAACCTCAAGATGCCCGGCGTCT
ACTATGTGGACAGGAGACTGGAAAGAATCAAGGAGGCCGACAAAGAGACATACGTCGAGCAGCACGAGGT
GGCTGTGGCCAGATACTGCGACCTCCCTAGCAAACTGGGGCACAAACTTAATTGAGAATTCTACCACCCA
GCTTTCTTGTACAAAGTGGTACGTCTCAAGACCAGAGGTCTCTGCTTTCTTAGAAACGGAAGGGCAGAGA
GGGCCAGACGGAAGGGCAGAGAGGGCCAGACGGAAGGGCAGAGAGGGCCAGACGGAAGGGCAGAGAGGGC
CAGCAACCAGAAGAGACCTGTGCTTCACTCCTCAGGTGCAGGCTGCCTATCAGAAGGTGGTGGCTGGTGT
GGCCAATGCCCTGGCTCACAAATACCACTGAGATCTTTTTCCCTCTGCCAAAAATTATGGGGACATCATG
AAGCCCCTTGAGCATCTGACTTCTGGCTAATAAAGGAAATTTATTTTCATTGCAATAGTGTGTTGGAATT
TTTTGTGTCTCTCACTCGGAAGGACATATGGGAGGGCAAATCATTTAAAACATCAGAATGAGTATTTGGT
TTAGAGTTTGGCAACATATGCCCATATGCTGGCTGCCATGAACAAAGGTTGGCTATAAAGAGGTCATCAG
TATATGAAACAGCCCCCTGCTGTCCATTCCTTATTCCATAGAAAAGCCTTGACTTGAGGTTAGATTTTTT
TTATATTTTGTTTTGTGTTATTTTTTTCTTTAACATCCCTAAAATTTTCCTTACATGTTTTACTAGCCAG
ATTTTTCCTCCTCTCCTGACTACTCCCAGTCATAGCTGTCCCTCTTCTCTTATGGAGATCCCGAGCGGTG
CGTTTTTATGCTTGTAGTATTGTATAATGTTTTTAAGATCCAAGCTTCTGACCTCTTCTCTTCCTCCCAC
AGGGCCTCGAGACAATTGCATCGATGGTACCAGTGAAAGTCTGCAATGAATTCGAGTTGGCGCGCCTGTC
ATTCTAAATCTCTCTTTCAGCCTAAAGCTTTTTCCCCGTATCCCCCCAGGTGTCTGCAGGCTCAAAGAGC
AGCGAGAAGCGTTCAGAGGAAAGCGATCCCGTGCCACCTTCCCCGTGCCCGGGCTGTCCCCGCACGCTGC
CGGCTCGGGGATGCGGGGGGAGCGCCGGACCGGAGCGGAGCCCCGGGCGGCTCGCTGCTGCCCCCTAGCG
GGGGAGGGACGTAATTACATCCCTGGGGGCTTTGGGAGGGGGCTGTCCCCGTGAGCTCCCAGGCGCGCCT
GTCATTCTAAATCTCTCTTTCAGCCTAAAGCTTTTTCCCCGTATCCCCCCAGGTGTCTGCAGGCTCAAAG
AGCAGCGAGAAGCGTTCAGAGGAAAGCGATCCCGTGCCACCTTCCCCGTGCCCGGGCTGTCCCCGCACGC
TGCCGGCTCGGGGATGCGGGGGGAGCGCCGGACCGGAGCGGAGCCCCGGGCGGCTCGCTGCTGCCCCCTA
GCGGGGGAGGGACGTAATTACATCCCTGGGGGCTTTGGGGGGGGGCTGTCCCCGTGAGCTCCCAGGCGCG
CCAACTCGGTACCGTATCGATGTCGACGTTAACGCTAGTGATATCAACTTTGTATAGAAAAGTTGGCTCC
GAATTCGCCCTTGACAGCAGAGATCCAGTTTGGTTAATTAATTGGCTCCGGTGCCCGTCAGTGGGCAGAG
CGCACATCGCCCACAGTCCCCGAGAAGTTGTGGGGAGGGGTCGGCAATTGAACCGGTGCCTAGAGAAGGT
GGCGCGGGGTAAACTGGGAAAGTGATGTCGTGTACTGGCTCCGCCTTTTTCCCGAGGGTGGGGGAGAACC
GTATATAAGTGCAGTAGTCGCCGTGAACGTTCTTTTTCGCAACGGGTTTGCCGCCAGAACACAGGTAAGT
GCCGTGTGTGGTTCCCGCGGGCCTGGCCTCTTTACGGGTTATGGCCCTTGCGTGCCTTGAATTACTTCCA
CCTGGCTGCAGTACGTGATTCTTGATCCCGAGCTTCGGGTTGGAAGTGGGTGGGAGAGTTCGAGGCCTTG
CGCTTAAGGAGCCCCTTCGCCTCGTGCTTGAGTTGAGGCCTGGCCTGGGCGCTGGGGCCGCCGCGTGCGA
ATCTGGTGGCACCTTCGCGCCTGTCTCGCTGCTTTCGATAAGTCTCTAGCCATTTAAAATTTTTGATGAC
CTGCTGCGACGCTTTTTTTCTGGCAAGATAGTCTTGTAAATGCGGGCCAAGATCTGCACACTGGTATTTC
GGTTTTTGGGGCCGCGGGCGGCGACGGGGCCCGTGCGTCCCAGCGCACATGTTCGGCGAGGCGGGGCCTG
CGAGCGCGGCCACCGAGAATCGGACGGGGGTAGTCTCAAGCTGGCCGGCCTGCTCTGGTGCCTGGCCTCG
CGCCGCCGTGTATCGCCCCGCCCTGGGCGGCAAGGCTGGCCCGGTCGGCACCAGTTGCGTGAGCGGAAAG
ATGGCCGCTTCCCGGCCCTGCTGCAGGGAGCTCAAAATGGAGGACGCGGCGCTCGGGAGAGCGGGCGGGT
GAGTCACCCACACAAAGGAAAAGGGCCTTTCCGTCCTCAGCCGTCGCTTCATGTGACTCCACGGAGTACC
GGGCGCCGTCCAGGCACCTCGATTAGTTCTCGAGCTTTTGGAGTACGTCGTCTTTAGGTTGGGGGGAGGG
GTTTTATGCGATGGAGTTTCCCCACACTGAGTGGGTGGAGACTGAAGTTAGGCCAGCTTGGCACTTGATG
TAATTCTCCTTGGAATTTGCCCTTTTTGAGTTTGGATCTTGGTTCATTCTCAAGCCTCAGACAGTGGTTC
AAAGTTTTTTTCTTCCATTTCAGGTGTCGTGAGAAGGGCGAATTCGACCCAAGTTTGTACAAAAAAGCAG
GCTCGCCACCATGGTGAGCAAGGGCGAGGAGCTGTTCACCGGGGTGGTGCCCATCCTGGTCGAGCTGGAC
GGCGACGTAAACGGCCACAAGTTCAGCGTGAGGGGCGAGGGCGAGGGCGATGCCACCAACGGCAAGCTGA
CCCTGAAGTTCATCTGCACCACCGGCAAGCTGCCCGTGCCCTGGCCCACCCTCGTGACCACCCTGAGCCA
CGGCGTGCAGTGCTTCGCCCGCTACCCCGACCACATGAAGCAGCACGACTTCTTCAAGTCCGCCATGCCC
GAAGGCTACGTCCAGGAGCGCACCATCTTCTTCAAGGACGACGGCACCTACAAGACCCGCGCCGAGGTGA
AGTTCGAGGGCGACACCCTAGTGAACCGCATCGAGCTGAAGGGCGTCGACTTCAAGGAGGACGGCAACAT
CCTGGGGCACAAGCTGGAGTACAACTTCAACAGCCACAACATCTATATCATGGCCGTCAAGCAGAAGAAC
GGCATCAAGGTGAACTTCAAGATCCGCCACAACGTGGAGGACGGCAGCGTGCAGCTCGCCGACCACTACC
AGCAGAACACCCCCATCGGCGACGGCCCCGTGCTGCTGCCCGACAGCCACTACCTGAGCACCCAGTCCGT
GCTGAGCAAAGACCCCAACGAGAAGCGCGATCACATGGTCCTGCTGGAGTTCCGCACCGCCGCCGGGATC
ACTCTCGGCATGGACGAGCTGTACAAGTAATACCACCCAGCTTTCTTGTACAAAGTGGTACGCGTGAATT
CACTCCTCAGGTGCAGGCTGCCTATCAGAAGGTGGTGGCTGGTGTGGCCAATGCCCTGGCTCACAAATAC
CACTGAGATCTTTTTCCCTCTGCCAAAAATTATGGGGACATCATGAAGCCCCTTGAGCATCTGACTTCTG
GCTAATAAAGGAAATTTATTTTCATTGCAATAGTGTGTTGGAATTTTTTGTGTCTCTCACTCGGAAGGAC
ATATGGGAGGGCAAATCATTTAAAACATCAGAATGAGTATTTGGTTTAGAGTTTGGCAACATATGCCCAT
ATGCTGGCTGCCATGAACAAAGGTTGGCTATAAAGAGGTCATCAGTATATGAAACAGCCCCCTGCTGTCC
ATTCCTTATTCCATAGAAAAGCCTTGACTTGAGGTTAGATTTTTTTTATATTTTGTTTTGTGTTATTTTT
TTCTTTAACATCCCTAAAATTTTCCTTACATGTTTTACTAGCCAGATTTTTCCTCCTCTCCTGACTACTC
CCAGTCATAGCTGTCCCTCTTCTCTTATGGAGATCCCTCGACCTGCAGCCCAAGCTTGGCGTAATCATGG
TCATAGCTGTTTCCTGTGTGAAATTGTTATCCGCTCACAATTCCACACAACATACGAGCCGGAAGCATAA
AGTGTAAAGCCTGGGGTGCCTAATGAGTGAGCTAACTCACATTAATTGCGTTGCGCTCACTGCCCGCTTT
CCAGTCGGGAAACCTGTCGTGCCAGCGGATCGACAGTACTAAGCTTGGTCTAATACCCAATCTCTCGTCT
TATCCAGATGTTTTATACGCCTCTGGCCCGTGTCTCAAAATCTCTGATGTTACATTGCACAAGATAAAAT
AATATCATCATGAACAATAAAACTGTCTGCTTACATAAACAGTAATACAAGGGGTGTTATGAGCCATATT
CAACGGGAAACGTCGAGGCCGCGATTAAATTCCAACATGGATGCTGATTTATATGGGTATAAATGGGCTC
GCGATAATGTCGGGCAATCAGGTGCGACAATCTATCGCTTGTATGGGAAGCCCGATGCGCCAGAGTTGTT
TCTGAAACATGGCAAAGGTAGCGTTGCCAATGATGTTACAGATGAGATGGTCAGACTAAACTGGCTGACG
GAATTTATGCCTCTTCCGACCATCAAGCATTTTATCCGTACTCCTGATGATGCATGGTTACTCACCACTG
CGATCCCCGGAAAAACAGCATTCCAGGTATTAGAAGAATATCCTGATTCAGGTGAAAATATTGTTGATGC
GCTGGCAGTGTTCCTGCGCCGGTTGCATTCGATTCCTGTTTGTAATTGTCCTTTTAACAGCGATCGCGTA
TTTCGTCTCGCTCAGGCGCAATCACGAATGAATAACGGTTTGGTTGATGCGAGTGATTTTGATGACGAGC
GTAATGGCTGGCCTGTTGAACAAGTCTGGAAAGAAATGCATAAACTTTTGCCATTCTCACCGGATTCAGT
CGTCACTCATGGTGATTTCTCACTTGATAACCTTATTTTTGACGAGGGGAAATTAATAGGTTGTATTGAT
GTTGGACGAGTCGGAATCGCAGACCGATACCAGGATCTTGCCATCCTATGGAACTGCCTCGGTGAGTTTT
CTCCTTCATTACAGAAACGGCTTTTTCAAAAATATGGTATTGATAATCCTGATATGAATAAATTGCAGTT
TCATTTGATGCTCGATGAGTTTTTCTAATCAGAATTGGTTAATTGGTTGTAACACTGGCAGAGCATTACG
CTGACTTGACGGGACGGCGCAAGCTCATGACCAAAATCCCTTAACGTGAGTTACGCGTCGTTCCACTGAG
CGTCAGAGGTATCACTAGTATTACAGAGGTAAGTTATAACAGTCGCCTAACCC
Features (pLannotate 1.2.2; 28 found; start..end, strand, type, name):
     87..675     -  rep_origin     ori: high-copy-number ColE1/pMB1/pBR322/pUC origin of replication
    846..1706    -  CDS            AmpR: β-lactamase; bla; confers resistance to ampicillin, carbenicillin, and related antibiotics
   1707..1778    -  promoter       AmpR promoter: bla
   1857..2456    +  CDS            PuroR: puromycin N-acetyltransferase; pac from Streptomyces alboniger; confers resistance to puromycin
   2461..2541    +  CDS            HBB (fragment): HBB_PONPY - Experimental evidence at transcript level: Swiss-Prot protein existence level 2. Involved in oxygen transport from the lung to the various peripheral tissues. From Pongo pygmaeus (Bornean orangutan).
   2612..2667    +  polyA_signal   β-globin poly(A) signal: rabbit β-globin polyadenylation signal (Gil and Proudfoot, 1987)
   3646..3666    +  protein_bind   attB4: mutant version of attB; core recombination site for the Gateway® BP reaction BP Clonase™
   3734..3945    +  promoter       EF-1α core promoter: core promoter for human elongation factor EF-1α
   3946..4884    +  intron         EF-1α intron A: intron upstream of the start codon of human EF-1α
   4911..4931    +  protein_bind   attB1: mutant version of attB; core recombination site for the Gateway® BP reaction BP Clonase™
   4951..5646    +  CDS            mKate2: mKate2 is a basic (constitutively fluorescent) red fluorescent protein published in 2009, derived from Entacmaea quadricolor. It is reported to be a rapidly-maturing monomer with moderate acid sensitivity.
   5666..5690    -  protein_bind   attB2: mutant version of attB; recombination site for the Gateway® BP reaction BP Clonase™
   5834..5908    +  CDS            HBB (fragment): HBB_PONPY - Experimental evidence at transcript level: Swiss-Prot protein existence level 2. Involved in oxygen transport from the lung to the various peripheral tissues. From Pongo pygmaeus (Bornean orangutan).
   5979..6034    +  polyA_signal   β-globin poly(A) signal: rabbit β-globin polyadenylation signal (Gil and Proudfoot, 1987)
   6418..6443    +  misc_feature   SA: splice acceptor site
   7115..7135    +  protein_bind   attB4: mutant version of attB; core recombination site for the Gateway® BP reaction BP Clonase™
   7203..7414    +  promoter       EF-1α core promoter: core promoter for human elongation factor EF-1α
   7415..8353    +  intron         EF-1α intron A: intron upstream of the start codon of human EF-1α
   8380..8400    +  protein_bind   attB1: mutant version of attB; core recombination site for the Gateway® BP reaction BP Clonase™
   8411..9127    +  CDS            EBFP2: EBFP2 is a basic (constitutively fluorescent) blue fluorescent protein published in 2007, derived from Aequorea victoria. It is reported to be a rapidly-maturing monomer with moderate acid sensitivity.
   9135..9159    -  protein_bind   attB2: mutant version of attB; recombination site for the Gateway® BP reaction BP Clonase™
   9163..9243    +  CDS            HBB (fragment): HBB_PONPY - Experimental evidence at transcript level: Swiss-Prot protein existence level 2. Involved in oxygen transport from the lung to the various peripheral tissues. From Pongo pygmaeus (Bornean orangutan).
   9314..9369    +  polyA_signal   β-globin poly(A) signal: rabbit β-globin polyadenylation signal (Gil and Proudfoot, 1987)
   9752..9774    -  protein_bind   lac operator (fragment): The lac repressor binds to the lac operator to inhibit transcription in E. coli. This inhibition can be relieved by adding lactose or isopropyl-β-D-thiogalactopyranoside (IPTG). lac repressor encoded by lacI
   9778..9808    -  promoter       lac promoter: promoter for the E. coli lac operon
   9823..9844    -  protein_bind   CAP binding site: CAP binding activates transcription in the presence of cAMP. E. coli catabolite activator protein
   9857..9896    -  CDS            lacI (fragment): lac repressor; lacI; The lac repressor binds to the lac operator to inhibit transcription in E. coli. This inhibition can be relieved by adding lactose or isopropyl-β-D-thiogalactopyranoside (IPTG).
  10069..10878   +  CDS            KanR: aminoglycoside phosphotransferase; aph(3')-Ia; confers resistance to kanamycin in bacteria or G418 (Geneticin®) in eukaryotes
