[The description below was written by a language model from this plasmid's Addgene catalogue record and pLannotate feature annotations shown in this document.]
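Description:
LSB-hsa-miR-328-3p is a mammalian expression plasmid from a synthetic-biology series of fluorescent microRNA sensors, built on the Low Sensor Backbone (LSB). It replicates in E. coli from a high-copy ColE1/pUC-type origin and carries both β-lactamase (AmpR) and an aminoglycoside phosphotransferase (KanR), matching the recorded dual ampicillin/kanamycin selection. A remnant of lac promoter/operator sequence is also annotated in the bacterial portion.

The payload consists of two parallel transcription units of similar architecture. Each has a human EF-1α core promoter with its intron A, a fluorescent protein coding sequence flanked by Gateway attB sites (attB4, attB1 and attB2, which are scars of recombinational assembly), and a rabbit β-globin 3' region with polyadenylation signal. One unit expresses the red protein mKate2 and, according to the catalogue entry, carries a target site for human miR-328-3p in its 3' UTR. This site is not separately annotated in the feature table, but there is a gap between the attB2 site and the β-globin sequences where it could lie. The other unit expresses the blue protein EBFP2 without a target and serves as an internal reference for plasmid delivery and expression. Active miR-328-3p in a transfected cell represses mKate2, so the ratio of red to blue fluorescence reports miRNA activity.

A puromycin N-acetyltransferase gene with its own β-globin poly(A) signal is also present for selection in mammalian cells, though no promoter for it is annotated. The three repeated poly(A) elements make the plasmid inherently unstable. The depositor also notes small insertions flanking the puromycin coding region in the physical plasmid, relative to the deposited sequence, which do not impair selection.
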