Addgene plasmid #103438: LSB-hsa-miR-328-3p
Purpose: Used to sense miRNA activity using fluorescence based tools. hsa-miR-328-3p target in 3' UTR of of mKate. miRNA activity can be measured by the repression of mKate2 relative to EBFP2 fluorescent proteins . Plasmid is inherently unstable; please see Depositor Comments
Depositing lab: Ron Weiss. Depositing organization: Massachusetts Institute of Technology. Publication: A mixed antagonistic/synergistic miRNA repression model enables accurate predictions of multi-input miRNA sensor activity. Gam JJ, Babb J, Weiss R. Nat Commun. 2018 Jun 22;9(1):2430. doi: 10.1038/s41467-018-04575-0. PubMed 29934631.
Backbone
  Vector backbone: Low Sensor Backbone (LSB)
  Vector type: Mammalian Expression, Synthetic Biology
Growth in bacteria
  Bacterial resistance: Ampicillin and Kanamycin, 100 & 50 μg/mL
  Growth temperature: 30°C
  Growth strain: NEB Stable
  Copy number: High Copy
Gene/Insert
  Gene/Insert name: hsa-miR-328-3p target
  Species: H. sapiens (human)
  Entrez Gene: MIR328 (a.k.a. MIRN328, hsa-mir-328, mir-328)
  Promoter: EF-1a
  Cloning method: Gibson Cloning
Terms and licenses: Academic/Nonprofit Terms; Industry Terms: Not Available to Industry
Depositor comments: Please note that this plasmid is inherently unstable due to a repeating poly A element. We recommend performing a diagnostic digest on multiple colonies upon receipt. The depositors would like to note the presence of several discrepancies between the depositor sequence and physical plasmid sequence. In particular, the sequences upstream and downstream of the puromycin coding region have 10 bp insertions which do not affect the ability to perform puromycin selection. The sequences for those regions within the physical plasmids are as follows: Upstream of Puro: GAATTCGACCGCCTGTCTCAAGGTGCCACC; Downstream of Puro: GCTTTGAGACTACGCGTGAATTCACTCCTC.
How to cite: LSB-hsa-miR-328-3p was a gift from Ron Weiss (Addgene plasmid # 103438 ; http://n2t.net/addgene:103438 ; RRID:Addgene_103438)
