>Addgene plasmid #103438 | LSB-hsa-miR-328-3p | depositor partial sequence | sequence record 195926 | hsa-miR-328-3p target
ACGGAAGGGCAGAGAGGGCCAG
