>Addgene plasmid #103438 | LSB-hsa-miR-328-3p | addgene partial sequence | sequence record 270639 | mKate2-F 5'-ACCCGCTAAGAACCTCAAGA-3'
AAGAATCAAGGAGGCCGACAAAGAGACATACGTCGAGCAGCACGAGGTGGCTGTGGCCAGATACTGCGAC
CTCCCTAGCAAACTGGGGCACAAACTTAATTGAGAATTCTACCACCCAGCTTTCTTGTACAAAGTGGTAC
GTCTCAAGACCAGAGGTCTCTGCTTTCTTAGAAACGGAAGGGCAGAGAGGGCCAGACGGAAGGGCAGAGA
GGGCCAGACGGAAGGGCAGAGAGGGCCAGACGGAAGGGCAGAGAGGGCCAGCAACCAGAAGAGACCTGTG
CTTCACTCCTCAGGTGCAGGCTGCCTATCAGAAGGTGGTGGCTGGTGTGGCCAATGCCCTGGCTCACAAA
TACCACTGAGATCTTTTTCCCTCTGCCAAAAATTATGGGGACATCATGAAGCCCCTTGAGCATCTGACTT
CTGGCTAATAAAGGAAATTTATTTTCATTGCAATAGTGTGTTGGAATTTTTTGTGTCTCTCACTCGGAAG
GACATATGGGAGGGCAAATCATTTAAAACATCAGAATGAGTATTTGGTTTAGAGTTTGGCAACATATGCC
CATATGCTGGCTGCCATG
